>Addgene plasmid #195654 | pBEL2533 | addgene full sequence | sequence record 383643 | Addgene NGS Result
TCTGCTAATCCTGTTACCAGTGGCTGCTGCCAGTGGCGATAAGTCGTGTCTTACCGGGTTGGACTCAAGA
CGATAGTTACCGGATAAGGCGCAGCGGTCGGGCTGAACGGGGGGTTCGTGCACACAGCCCAGCTTGGAGC
GAACGACCTACACCGAACTGAGATACCTACAGCGTGAGCTATGAGAAAGCGCCACGCTTCCCGAAGGGAG
AAAGGCGGACAGGTATCCGGTAAGCGGCAGGGTCGGAACAGGAGAGCGCACGAGGGAGCTTCCAGGGGGA
AACGCCTGGTATCTTTATAGTCCTGTCGGGTTTCGCCACCTCTGACTTGAGCGTCGATTTTTGTGATGCT
CGTCAGGGGGGCGGAGCCTATGGAAAAACGCCAGCAACGCGGCCTTTTTACGGTTCCTGGCCTTTTGCTG
GCCTTTTGCTCACATGTTCTTTCCTGCGTTATCCCCTGATTCTGTGGATAACCGTATTACCGCCTTTGAG
TGAGCTGATACCGCTCGCCGCAGCCGAACGACCGAGCGCAGCGAGTCAGTGAGCGAGGAAGCGGAAGAGC
GCCTGATGCGGTATTTTCTCCTTACGCATCTGTGCGGTATTTCACACCGCATAGGGTCATGGCTGCGCCC
CGACACCCGCCAACACCCGCTGACGCGCCCTGACGGGCTTGTCTGCTCCCGGCATCCGCTTACAGACAAG
CTGTGACCGTCTCCGGGAGCTGCATGTGTCAGAGGTTTTCACCGTCATCACCGAAACGCGCGAGGCAGAA
GGAGATGGCGCCCAACAGTCCCCCGGCCACGGGGCCTGCCACCATACCCACGCCGAAACAAGCGCTCATG
AGCCCGAAGTGGCGAGCCCGATCTTCCCCATCGGTGATGTCGGCGATATAGGCGCCAGCAACCGCACCTG
TGGCGCCGGTGATGCCGGCCACGATGCGTCCGGCGTAGAGGATCTGCTCATGTTTGACAGCTTATCATCG
ATGCATAATGTGCCTGTCAAATGGACGAAGCAGGGATTCTGCAAACCCTATGCTACTCCGTCAAGCCGTC
AATTGTCTGATTCGTTACCAATTATGACAACTTGACGGCTACATCATTCACTTTTTCTTCACAACCGGCA
CGGAACTCGCTCGGGCTGGCCCCGGTGCATTTTTTAAATACCCGCGAGAAATAGAGTTGATCGTCAAAAC
CAACATTGCGACCGACGGTGGCGATAGGCATCCGGGTGGTGCTCAAAAGCAGCTTCGCCTGGCTGATACG
TTGGTCCTCGCGCCAGCTTAAGACGCTAATCCCTAACTGCTGGCGGAAAAGATGTGACAGACGCGACGGC
GACAAGCAAACATGCTGTGCGACGCTGGCGATATCAAAATTGCTGTCTGCCAGGTGATCGCTGATGTACT
GACAAGCCTCGCGTACCCGATTATCCATCGGTGGATGGAGCGACTCGTTAATCGCTTCCATGCGCCGCAG
TAACAATTGCTCAAGCAGATTTATCGCCAGCAGCTCCGAATAGCGCCCTTCCCCTTGCCCGGCGTTAATG
ATTTGCCCAAACAGGTCGCTGAAATGCGGCTGGTGCGCTTCATCCGGGCGAAAGAACCCCGTATTGGCAA
ATATTGACGGCCAGTTAAGCCATTCATGCCAGTAGGCGCGCGGACGAAAGTAAACCCACTGGTGATACCA
TTCGCGAGCCTCCGGATGACGACCGTAGTGATGAATCTCTCCTGGCGGGAACAGCAAAATATCACCCGGT
CGGCAAACAAATTCTCGTCCCTGATTTTTCACCACCCCCTGACCGCGAATGGTGAGATTGAGAATATAAC
CTTTCATTCCCAGCGGTCGGTCGATAAAAAAATCGAGATAACCGTTGGCCTCAATCGGCGTTAAACCCGC
CACCAGATGGGCATTAAACGAGTATCCCGGCAGCAGGGGATCATTTTGCGCTTCAGCCATACTTTTCATA
CTCCCGCCATTCAGAGAAGAAACCAATTGTCCATATTGCATCAGACATTGCCGTCACTGCGTCTTTTACT
GGCTCTTCTCGCTAACCAAACCGGTAACCCCGCTTATTAAAAGCATTCTGTAACAAAGCGGGACCAAAGC
CATGACAAAAACGCGTAACAAAAGTGTCTATAATCACGGCAGAAAAGTCCACATTGATTATTTGCACGGC
GTCACACTTTGCTATGCCATAGCATTTTTATCCATAAGATTAGCGGATCCTACCTGACGCTTTTTATCGC
AACTCTCTACTGTTTCTCCATACCCGTTTTTTTGGGCTAGCGGCCGGCCTGGCCCGAAGGGTGAATTATG
TTTAAACGTTTAATGATGGTCGCTTTGCTGGTGATTGCACCTCTGAGTGCGGCAACCGCGGCAGACCAGA
CCAATCCGTATAAGCTGATGGACGAGGCGGCGCAGAAAACGTTCGATCGCCTGAAGAATGAGCAACCGCA
AATTCGGGCCAACCCGGATTATCTGCGTACCATTGTTGATCAGGAACTGCTGCCATACGTACAGGTGAAA
TACGCCGGTGCGCTGGTGCTGGGCCAGTATTACAAGAGTGCGACCCCTGCTCAACGTGAAGCCTACTTTG
CCGCTTTCCGTGAGTACCTGAAGCAGGCTTACGGTCAGGCGCTGGCGATGTATCACGGTCAAACCTATCA
GATTGCGCCAGAACAGCCGCTGGGCGATAAAACCATTGTGCCTATTCGCGTTACCATTATTGACCCGAAT
GGCCGTCCGCCGGTGCGTCTGGACTTCCAGTGGCGTAAAAACTCCCAGACGGGCAATTGGCAGGCTTACG
ACATGATTGCTGAAGGCGTCAGTATGATCACCACCAAACAAGAAGAGTGGGGAACGCTGCTGCGTACCAA
AGGTATCGACGGCCTGACTGCGCAACTGAAATCGATTTCTCAACAGAAAATCACTCTGGAAGAGAAAAAA
TAAGGCCCAGGCGGCCGGTACCAAATTCCAGAAAAGAGACGCTGAAAAGCGTCTTTTTTCGTTTTGGTCC
TGGTCTGAGGAATGGTTGTAAGCTTGGCTGTTTTGGCGGATGAGAGAAGATTTTCAGCCTGATACAGATT
AAATCAGAACGCAGAAGCGGTCTGATAAAACAGAATTTGCCTGGCGGCAGTAGCGCGGTGGTCCCACCTG
ACCCCATGCCGAACTCAGAAGTGAAACGCCGTAGCGCCGATGGTAGTGTGGGGTCTCCCCATGCGAGAGT
AGGGAACTGCCAGGCATCAAATAAAACGAAAGGCTCAGTCGAAAGACTGGGCCTTTCGTTTTATCTGTTG
TTTGTCGGTGAACGCTCTCCTGAGTAGGACAAATCCGCCGGGAGCGGATTTGAACGTTGCGAAGCAACGG
CCCGGAGGGTGGCGGGCAGGACGCCCGCCATAAACTGCCAGGCATCAAATTAAGCAGAAGGCCATCCTGA
CGGATGGCCTTTTTGCGTTTCTACAAACTCTTTTGTTTATTTTTCTAAATACATTCAAATATGTATCCGC
TCATGAGACAATAACCCTGATAAATGCTTCAATAATATTGAAAAAGGAAGAGTATGAGTATTCAACATTT
CCGTGTCGCCCTTATTCCCTTTTTTGCGGCATTTTGCCTTCCTGTTTTTGCTCACCCAGAAACGCTGGTG
AAAGTAAAAGATGCTGAAGATCAGTTGGGTGCACGAGTGGGTTACATCGAACTGGATCTCAACAGCGGTA
AGATCCTTGAGAGTTTTCGCCCCGAAGAACGTTTTCCAATGATGAGCACTTTTAAAGTTCTGCTATGTGG
CGCGGTATTATCCCGTGTTGACGCCGGGCAAGAGCAACTCGGTCGCCGCATACACTATTCTCAGAATGAC
TTGGTTGAGTACTCACCAGTCACAGAAAAGCATCTTACGGATGGCATGACAGTAAGAGAATTATGCAGTG
CTGCCATAACCATGAGTGATAACACTGCGGCCAACTTACTTCTGACAACGATCGGAGGACCGAAGGAGCT
AACCGCTTTTTTGCACAACATGGGGGATCATGTAACTCGCCTTGATCGTTGGGAACCGGAGCTGAATGAA
GCCATACCAAACGACGAGCGTGACACCACGATGCCTGCAGCAATGGCAACAACGTTGCGCAAACTATTAA
CTGGCGAACTACTTACTCTAGCTTCCCGGCAACAATTAATAGACTGGATGGAGGCGGATAAAGTTGCAGG
ACCACTTCTGCGCTCGGCCCTTCCGGCTGGCTGGTTTATTGCTGATAAATCTGGAGCCGGTGAGCGTGGG
TCTCGCGGTATCATTGCAGCACTGGGGCCAGATGGTAAGCCCTCCCGTATCGTAGTTATCTACACGACGG
GGAGTCAGGCAACTATGGATGAACGAAATAGACAGATCGCTGAGATAGGTGCCTCACTGATTAAGCATTG
GTAACTGTCAGACCAAGTTTACTCATATATACTTTAGATTGATT
[125 nt withheld, positions 4455-4579]
C
[141 nt withheld, positions 4581-4721]
CCTTTGACGTTGGAGTCCACGTTCTTT
[37 nt withheld, positions 4749-4785]
ACCCTATCTCGGGCTATTCTTTTGATTTATAAGGGATTTTGCCGATTTCGGCCTATTGGTTAAAAAATGA
GCTGATTTAACAAAAATTTAACGCGAATTTTAACAAAATATTAACGTTTACAATTTAAAAGGATCTAGGT
GAAGATCCTTTTTGATAATCTCATGACCAAAATCCCTTAACGTGAGTTTTCGTTCCACTGAGCGTCAGAC
CCCGTAGAAAAGATCAAAGGATCTTCTTGAGATCCTTTTTTTCTGCGCGTAATCTGCTGCTTGCAAACAA
AAAAACCACCGCTACCAGCGGTGGTTTGTTTGCCGGATCAAGAGCTACCAACTCTTTTTCCGAAGGTAAC
TGGCTCAGCAGAGCGCAGATACCAAATACTGTCCTTCTAGTGTAGCCGTAGTTAGGCCACCACTTCAAGA
ACTCTGTAGCACCGCCTACATACCTCGC
Features (pLannotate 1.2.2; 14 found; start..end, strand, type, name):
    562..613     -  misc_feature   bom (fragment): basis of mobility region from pBR322
    729..768     -  CDS            rop (fragment): Rop protein, which maintains plasmids at low copy number; rop
    769..954     -  CDS            TcR (fragment): tetracycline efflux protein; tet; confers resistance to tetracycline
    964..982     +  promoter       tet promoter (fragment): E. coli promoter for tetracycline efflux protein gene
   1072..1950    -  CDS            araC: L-arabinose regulatory protein; araC
   1977..2261    +  promoter       araBAD promoter: araBAD; promoter of the L-arabinose operon of E. coli; the araC regulatory gene is transcribed in the opposite direction (Guzman et al., 1995)
   2308..2940    +  CDS            mlaC: MLAC_ECOLI - Also known as yrbC. Experimental evidence at protein level: Swiss-Prot protein existence level 1. Involved in a phospholipid transport pathway that maintains lipid asymmetry in the outer membrane by retrograde trafficking of phospholipids from the outer membrane to the inner membrane. May transfer phospholipid across the periplasmic space and deliver it to the MlaFEDB complex at the inner membrane. From Escherichia coli (strain K12).
   3119..3234    +  ncRNA          5S rRNA: Accession: RF00001 - 5S ribosomal RNA
   3238..3324    +  terminator     rrnB T1 terminator: Escherichia coli rrnB; transcription terminator T1 from the E. coli rrnB gene
   3416..3443    +  terminator     rrnB T2 terminator: transcription terminator T2 from the E. coli rrnB gene
   3462..3553    +  promoter       AmpR promoter: bla
   3554..4414    +  CDS            AmpR: β-lactamase; bla; confers resistance to ampicillin, carbenicillin, and related antibiotics
   4456..4836    +  rep_origin     M13 ori (sequence partly withheld): M13 bacteriophage origin of replication; arrow indicates direction of (+) strand synthesis
   5022..376     +  rep_origin     ori (across the origin): high-copy-number ColE1/pMB1/pBR322/pUC origin of replication
