[The description below was written by a language model from this plasmid's Addgene catalogue record and pLannotate feature annotations shown in this document.]
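Description:
pBEL2533 is a 5,233 nt bacterial expression plasmid built on a pBAD backbone and carrying the E. coli mlaC gene with an N179E point substitution, inserted by Gibson cloning. It replicates from a ColE1/pMB1-type origin, listed as high copy, and is selected with ampicillin through a β-lactamase (AmpR) cassette driven by its own promoter. An M13 phage origin is also present, which in principle allows single-stranded DNA production with helper phage. Short fragments of bom, rop, the tetracycline resistance gene and its promoter are annotated as well. These are nonfunctional remnants of the pBR322 lineage from which pBAD vectors derive.

The mlaC coding sequence sits downstream of the araBAD promoter, with the araC regulator gene transcribed divergently from the same region. AraC represses the promoter in the absence of L-arabinose and activates it when the sugar is present, so expression is titratable. Transcription is terminated by the rrnB T1 and T2 terminators, preceded by the 5S rRNA segment that normally accompanies them. No epitope or purification tags are annotated in the feature table.

MlaC is the soluble periplasmic component of the Mla phospholipid transport system. It is thought to shuttle lipids between the outer membrane and the inner-membrane MlaFEDB complex, helping maintain outer membrane lipid asymmetry. The stated purpose is complementation with MlaC(N179E), that is, supplying the mutant protein in trans to test whether it can restore Mla function. The associated study examined protein-protein interactions in the Mla system, but the record does not specify the host strain, the assay used or the outcome for this variant.
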