Addgene plasmid #195654: pBEL2533
Purpose: Complementation of MlaC(N179E)
Depositing lab: Gira Bhabha & Damian Ekiert. Depositing organization: NYU Grossman School of Medicine. Publication: Protein-protein interactions in the Mla lipid transport system probed by computational structure prediction and deep mutational scanning. MacRae MR, Puvanendran D, Haase MAB, Coudray N, Kolich L, Lam C, Baek M, Bhabha G, Ekiert DC. J Biol Chem. 2023 Apr 24:104744. doi: 10.1016/j.jbc.2023.104744. PubMed 37100290.
Backbone
  Vector backbone: pBAD
  Vector type: Bacterial Expression
Growth in bacteria
  Bacterial resistance: Ampicillin, 100 μg/mL
  Growth temperature: 37°C
  Growth strain: DH5alpha
  Copy number: High Copy
Gene/Insert
  Gene/Insert name: MlaC
  Species: E. coli
  Mutation: MlaC(N179E)
  Cloning method: Gibson Cloning
Terms and licenses: Academic/Nonprofit Terms; Industry Terms: Not Available to Industry
Depositor comments: Please visit https://www.biorxiv.org/content/10.1101/2022.12.09.519820v1 for bioRxiv preprint.
How to cite: pBEL2533 was a gift from Gira Bhabha & Damian Ekiert (Addgene plasmid # 195654 ; http://n2t.net/addgene:195654 ; RRID:Addgene_195654)
